Addgene plasmid #144107: TFORF1703
Purpose: Lentiviral vector for overexpressing transcription factor ORFs with unique 24-bp barcodes. Barcodes facilitate identification of transcription factors in pooled screens.
Depositing lab: Feng Zhang. Depositing organization: Broad Institute. Publication: A transcription factor atlas of directed differentiation. Joung J, Ma S, Tay T, Geiger-Schuller KR, Kirchgatterer PC, Verdine VK, Guo B, Arias-Garcia MA, Allen WE, Singh A, Kuksenko O, Abudayyeh OO, Gootenberg JS, Fu Z, Macrae RK, Buenrostro JD, Regev A, Zhang F. Cell. 2023 Jan 5;186(1):209-229.e26. doi: 10.1016/j.cell.2022.11.026. PubMed 36608654.
Backbone
  Vector backbone: pLX_TRC317
  Backbone manufacturer: Broad Institute Genetic Perturbation Platform
  Backbone size w/o insert (bp): 8264
  Vector type: Mammalian Expression, Lentiviral
  Selectable markers: Puromycin
Growth in bacteria
  Bacterial resistance: Ampicillin, 100 μg/mL
  Growth temperature: 37°C
  Growth strain: NEB Stable
  Copy number: High Copy
Gene/Insert
  Gene/Insert name: E2F3
  Species: H. sapiens (human)
  Insert size (bp): 1499
  Entrez Gene: E2F3 (a.k.a. E2F-3)
  Promoter: EF1a
  Cloning method: Unknown
  Sequencing primers: 5′ GGGTGGAGACTGAAGTTAGGCCAG; 3′ CACATAGCGTAAAAGGAGCAACATAG
Terms and licenses: Academic/Nonprofit Terms; Industry Terms: Not Available to Industry
Depositor comments: NM_001949,ENST00000346618 . The transcription factor ORF portion of this plasmid was synthesized by Genewiz. Please test multiple small colonies in case of plasmid recombination. To make this collection available in a timely manner, a portion of this collection was not fully sequenced by Addgene. If an Addgene verified full plasmid sequence is not available, please contact us prior to placing an order to request the full sequence.
How to cite: TFORF1703 was a gift from Feng Zhang (Addgene plasmid # 144107 ; http://n2t.net/addgene:144107 ; RRID:Addgene_144107)
