[The description below was written by a language model from this plasmid's Addgene catalogue record and pLannotate feature annotations shown in this document.]
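Description:
TFORF1703 is a lentiviral mammalian expression plasmid built on the pLX_TRC317 backbone that carries the human E2F3 open reading frame, one member of a barcoded transcription factor ORF collection. It is propagated in E. coli through a high-copy ColE1/pUC-type origin with ampicillin selection (AmpR), and the backbone also retains an f1 origin and remnants of a lac/lacZα cloning region flanked by T7 and T3 promoters. The sequenced record is 9,763 nt, consistent with the stated backbone and insert sizes. The depositor notes that the plasmid may be prone to recombination in bacteria.

The viral portion has a third-generation, self-inactivating layout. An RSV promoter fused to a truncated HIV-1 5' LTR drives genomic RNA production in packaging cells, followed by the Ψ packaging signal with a gag fragment, the RRE for Rev-dependent nuclear export, a cPPT/CTS, and a ΔU3 3' LTR with a downstream SV40 polyadenylation signal. Within the transfer region, an SV40 early promoter/origin drives the puromycin N-acetyltransferase gene for selection of transduced cells. A separate EF-1α promoter drives E2F3, a transcription activator that binds E2 sites together with DP proteins and controls G1-to-S progression. A WPRE downstream of the ORF enhances transcript expression.

According to the catalogue entry, each ORF in the collection is paired with a unique 24-bp barcode so that the transcription factor can be identified in pooled overexpression screens. The barcode is not annotated in the feature table; a short U6 promoter fragment is called between the ORF and the WPRE, but the record does not explain its role. The ORF was produced synthetically and corresponds to a specified E2F3 reference transcript.
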