Features (pLannotate 1.2.2; 31 found; start..end, strand, type, name):
      5..231     +  promoter       RSV promoter: Rous sarcoma virus enhancer/promoter
    232..412     +  LTR            5' LTR (truncated): truncated 5' long terminal repeat (LTR) from HIV-1
    459..584     +  misc_feature   HIV-1 Ψ: packaging signal of human immunodeficiency virus type 1
    568..931     +  CDS            HIV-1 gag (fragment): gag protein from human immunodeficiency virus 1; gag
   1077..1310    +  misc_feature   RRE: The Rev response element (RRE) of HIV-1 allows for Rev-dependent mRNA export from the nucleus to the cytoplasm.
   1687..1713    +  CDS            Rev (fragment): human immunodeficiency virus 1 (HIV-1) Rev protein; rev; enhances nuclear export of unspliced and incompletely spliced viral mRNAs
   1720..1743    +  promoter       SV40 promoter (fragment): SV40 early promoter
   1744..1815    +  promoter       SV40 promoter (fragment): SV40 enhancer and early promoter
   1839..1974    +  rep_origin     SV40 ori: SV40 origin of replication
   2020..2616    +  CDS            PuroR (fragment): puromycin N-acetyltransferase; pac from Streptomyces; confers resistance to puromycin
   2665..2782    +  misc_feature   cPPT/CTS: central polypurine tract and central termination sequence of HIV-1
   2847..2913    +  CDS            small t antigen (fragment): SV40 (simian virus 40) small t antigen
   2920..4098    +  promoter       EF-1α promoter: strong constitutive promoter for human elongation factor EF-1α
   4115..5509    +  CDS            E2F3: E2F3_HUMAN - Also known as KIAA0075. Experimental evidence at protein level: Swiss-Prot protein existence level 1. Transcription activator that binds DNA cooperatively with DP proteins through the E2 recognition site, 5'-TTTC[CG]CGC-3' found in the promoter region of a number of genes whose products are involved in cell cycle regulation or in DNA replication. The DRTF1/E2F complex functions in the control of cell-cycle progression from G1 to S phase. E2F3 binds specifically to RB1 in a cell-cycle dependent manner. Inhibits adipogenesis, probably through the repression of CEBPA binding to its t
   5525..5578    +  promoter       U6 promoter (fragment): RNA polymerase III promoter for human U6 snRNA
   5620..6208    +  misc_feature   WPRE: woodchuck hepatitis virus posttranscriptional regulatory element
   6259..6278    +  misc_feature   cPPT/CTS (fragment): central polypurine tract and central termination sequence of HIV-1
   6280..6513    +  LTR            3' LTR (ΔU3): self-inactivating 3' long terminal repeat (LTR) from HIV-1
   6591..6712    +  polyA_signal   SV40 poly(A) signal: SV40 polyadenylation signal
   6752..6887    +  rep_origin     SV40 ori: SV40 origin of replication
   6908..6926    -  promoter       T7 promoter: promoter for bacteriophage T7 RNA polymerase
   6934..7089    +  CDS            lacZα (fragment): LacZα fragment of β-galactosidase; lacZ fragment
   7094..7522    +  rep_origin     f1 ori (sequence partly withheld): f1 bacteriophage origin of replication; arrow indicates direction of (+) strand synthesis
   7575..7679    +  promoter       AmpR promoter: bla
   7680..8540    +  CDS            AmpR: β-lactamase; bla; confers resistance to ampicillin, carbenicillin, and related antibiotics
   8711..9299    +  rep_origin     ori: high-copy-number ColE1/pMB1/pBR322/pUC origin of replication
   9482..9574    +  CDS            lacI (fragment): lac repressor; lacI; The lac repressor binds to the lac operator to inhibit transcription in E. coli. This inhibition can be relieved by adding lactose or isopropyl-β-D-thiogalactopyranoside (IPTG).
   9587..9608    +  protein_bind   CAP binding site: CAP binding activates transcription in the presence of cAMP. E. coli catabolite activator protein
   9623..9653    +  promoter       lac promoter: promoter for the E. coli lac operon
   9661..9677    +  protein_bind   lac operator: The lac repressor binds to the lac operator to inhibit transcription in E. coli. This inhibition can be relieved by adding lactose or isopropyl-β-D-thiogalactopyranoside (IPTG). lac repressor encoded by lacI
   9722..9740    +  promoter       T3 promoter: promoter for bacteriophage T3 RNA polymerase
>Addgene plasmid #144107 | TFORF1703 | addgene full sequence | sequence record 396191 | Addgene NGS Result
TTAATGTAGTCTTATGCAATACTCTTGTAGTCTTGCAACATGGTAACGATGAGTTAGCAACATGCCTTAC
AAGGAGAGAAAAAGCACCGTGCATGCCGATTGGTGGAAGTAAGGTGGTACGATCGTGCCTTATTAGGAAG
GCAACAGACGGGTCTGACATGGATTGGACGAACCACTGAATTGCCGCATTGCAGAGATATTGTATTTAAG
TGCCTAGCTCGATACATAAACGGGTCTCTCTGGTTAGACCAGATCTGAGCCTGGGAGCTCTCTGGCTAAC
TAGGGAACCCACTGCTTAAGCCTCAATAAAGCTTGCCTTGAGTGCTTCAAGTAGTGTGTGCCCGTCTGTT
GTGTGACTCTGGTAACTAGAGATCCCTCAGACCCTTTTAGTCAGTGTGGAAAATCTCTAGCAGTGGCGCC
CGAACAGGGACTTGAAAGCGAAAGGGAAACCAGAGGAGCTCTCTCGACGCAGGACTCGGCTTGCTGAAGC
GCGCACGGCAAGAGGCGAGGGGCGGCGACTGGTGAGTACGCCAAAAATTTTGACTAGCGGAGGCTAGAAG
GAGAGAGATGGGTGCGAGAGCGTCAGTATTAAGCGGGGGAGAATTAGATCGCGATGGGAAAAAATTCGGT
TAAGGCCAGGGGGAAAGAAAAAATATAAATTAAAACATATAGTATGGGCAAGCAGGGAGCTAGAACGATT
CGCAGTTAATCCTGGCCTGTTAGAAACATCAGAAGGCTGTAGACAAATACTGGGACAGCTACAACCATCC
CTTCAGACAGGATCAGAAGAACTTAGATCATTATATAATACAGTAGCAACCCTCTATTGTGTGCATCAAA
GGATAGAGATAAAAGACACCAAGGAAGCTTTAGACAAGATAGAGGAAGAGCAAAACAAAAGTAAGACCAC
CGCACAGCAAGCGGCCGCTGATCTTCAGACCTGGAGGAGGAGATATGAGGGACAATTGGAGAAGTGAATT
ATATAAATATAAAGTAGTAAAAATTGAACCATTAGGAGTAGCACCCACCAAGGCAAAGAGAAGAGTGGTG
CAGAGAGAAAAAAGAGCAGTGGGAATAGGAGCTTTGTTCCTTGGGTTCTTGGGAGCAGCAGGAAGCACTA
TGGGCGCAGCGTCAATGACGCTGACGGTACAGGCCAGACAATTATTGTCTGGTATAGTGCAGCAGCAGAA
CAATTTGCTGAGGGCTATTGAGGCGCAACAGCATCTGTTGCAACTCACAGTCTGGGGCATCAAGCAGCTC
CAGGCAAGAATCCTGGCTGTGGAAAGATACCTAAAGGATCAACAGCTCCTGGGGATTTGGGGTTGCTCTG
GAAAACTCATTTGCACCACTGCTGTGCCTTGGAATGCTAGTTGGAGTAATAAATCTCTGGAACAGATTTG
GAATCACACGACCTGGATGGAGTGGGACAGAGAAATTAACAATTACACAAGCTTAATACACTCCTTAATT
GAAGAATCGCAAAACCAGCAAGAAAAGAATGAACAAGAATTATTGGAATTAGATAAATGGGCAAGTTTGT
GGAATTGGTTTAACATAACAAATTGGCTGTGGTATATAAAATTATTCATAATGATAGTAGGAGGCTTGGT
AGGTTTAAGAATAGTTTTTGCTGTACTTTCTATAGTGAATAGAGTTAGGCAGGGATATTCACCATTATCG
TTTCAGACCCACCTCCCAACCCCGAGGGGACCCATGCATTGCATCTCAATTAGTCAGCAACCAGGTGTGG
AAAGTCCCCAGGCTCCCCAGCAGGCAGAAGTATGCAAAGCATGCGTCTCAATTAGTCAGCAACCATAGTC
CCGCCCCTAACTCCGCCCATCCCGCCCCTAACTCCGCCCAGTTCCGCCCATTCTCCGCCCCATGGCTGAC
TAATTTTTTTTATTTATGCAGAGGCCGAGGCCGCCTCGGCCTCTGAGCTATTCCAGAAGTAGTGAGGAGG
CTTTTTTGGAGGCCTAGGCTTTTGCAAAAAGCTTTCTAGAGGTACCACCGGAGCTTACCATGACCGAGTA
CAAGCCCACGGTGCGCCTCGCCACCCGCGACGACGTCCCCAGGGCCGTACGCACCCTCGCCGCCGCGTTC
GCCGACTACCCCGCCACGCGCCACACCGTCGATCCGGACCGCCACATCGAGCGGGTCACCGAGCTGCAAG
AACTCTTCCTCACGCGCGTCGGGCTCGACATCGGCAAGGTGTGGGTCGCGGACGACGGCGCCGCCGTGGC
GGTCTGGACCACGCCGGAGAGCGTCGAAGCGGGGGCGGTGTTCGCCGAGATCGGCCCGCGCATGGCCGAG
TTGAGCGGTTCCCGGCTGGCCGCGCAGCAACAGATGGAAGGCCTCCTGGCGCCGCACCGGCCCAAGGAGC
CCGCGTGGTTCCTGGCCACCGTCGGCGTCTCGCCCGACCACCAGGGCAAGGGTCTGGGCAGCGCCGTCGT
GCTCCCCGGAGTGGAGGCGGCCGAGCGCGCCGGGGTGCCCGCCTTCCTGGAGACCTCCGCGCCCCGCAAC
CTCCCCTTCTACGAGCGGCTCGGCTTCACCGTCACCGCCGACGTCGAGGTGCCCGAAGGACCGCGCACCT
GGTGCATGACCCGCAAGCCCGGTGCCAGTTAACGAATTCTAGATCTTGAGACAAATGGCAGTATTCATCC
ACAATTTTAAAAGAAAAGGGGGGATTGGGGGGTACAGTGCAGGGGAAAGAATAGTAGACATAATAGCAAC
AGACATACAAACTAAAGAATTACAAAAACAAATTACAAAAATTCAAAATTTTCGGGTTTATTACAGGGAC
AGCAGAGATCCACTTTGGCGCCGGCTCGAGGCCTGCAGGTGCAAAGATGGATAAAGTTTTAAACAGAGAG
GAATCTTTGCAGCTAATGGACCTTCTAGGTCTTGAAAGGAGTGGGAATTGGCTCCGGTGCCCGTCAGTGG
GCAGAGCGCACATCGCCCACAGTCCCCGAGAAGTTGGGGGGAGGGGTCGGCAATTGAACCGGTGCCTAGA
GAAGGTGGCGCGGGGTAAACTGGGAAAGTGATGTCGTGTACTGGCTCCGCCTTTTTCCCGAGGGTGGGGG
AGAACCGTATATAAGTGCAGTAGTCGCCGTGAACGTTCTTTTTCGCAACGGGTTTGCCGCCAGAACACAG
GTAAGTGCCGTGTGTGGTTCCCGCGGGCCTGGCCTCTTTACGGGTTATGGCCCTTGCGTGCCTTGAATTA
CTTCCACCTGGCTGCAGTACGTGATTCTTGATCCCGAGCTTCGGGTTGGAAGTGGGTGGGAGAGTTCGAG
GCCTTGCGCTTAAGGAGCCCCTTCGCCTCGTGCTTGAGTTGAGGCCTGGCCTGGGCGCTGGGGCCGCCGC
GTGCGAATCTGGTGGCACCTTCGCGCCTGTCTCGCTGCTTTCGATAAGTCTCTAGCCATTTAAAATTTTT
GATGACCTGCTGCGACGCTTTTTTTCTGGCAAGATAGTCTTGTAAATGCGGGCCAAGATCTGCACACTGG
TATTTCGGTTTTTGGGGCCGCGGGCGGCGACGGGGCCCGTGCGTCCCAGCGCACATGTTCGGCGAGGCGG
GGCCTGCGAGCGCGGCCACCGAGAATCGGACGGGGGTAGTCTCAAGCTGGCCGGCCTGCTCTGGTGCCTG
GCCTCGCGCCGCCGTGTATCGCCCCGCCCTGGGCGGCAAGGCTGGCCCGGTCGGCACCAGTTGCGTGAGC
GGAAAGATGGCCGCTTCCCGGCCCTGCTGCAGGGAGCTCAAAATGGAGGACGCGGCGCTCGGGAGAGCGG
GCGGGTGAGTCACCCACACAAAGGAAAAGGGCCTTTCCGTCCTCAGCCGTCGCTTCATGTGACTCCACGG
AGTACCGGGCGCCGTCCAGGCACCTCGATTAGTTCTCGAGCTTTTGGAGTACGTCGTCTTTAGGTTGGGG
GGAGGGGTTTTATGCGATGGAGTTTCCCCACACTGAGTGGGTGGAGACTGAAGTTAGGCCAGCTTGGCAC
TTGATGTAATTCTCCTTGGAATTTGCCCTTTTTGAGTTTGGATCTTGGTTCATTCTCAAGCCTCAGACAG
TGGTTCAAAGTTTTTTTCTTCCATTTCAGGTGTCGTGAGGCTAGCACCGCCACCATGAGAAAGGGAATCC
AGCCCGCTCTGGAGCAGTACCTGGTGACCGCCGGGGGTGGGGAGGGGGCGGCTGTCGTCGCCGCCGCCGC
TGCAGCCTCCATGGACAAAAGGGCACTGCTAGCCAGCCCCGGCTTCGCCGCCGCCGCCGCCGCTGCCGCC
GCCCCGGGCGCGTACATCCAGATCCTCACCACGAACACTTCCACCACCTCCTGTTCCTCCTCCCTCCAAA
GCGGCGCCGTAGCCGCCGGCCCCCTCCTCCCCAGTGCCCCCGGCGCGGAGCAGACCGCCGGCAGCCTCCT
CTACACCACGCCGCACGGACCCTCCAGCAGAGCCGGGCTGCTGCAGCAGCCACCAGCGCTGGGACGCGGC
GGCAGCGGCGGCGGCGGCGGCCCTCCGGCAAAGCGAAGGCTGGAGCTAGGAGAAAGCGGTCATCAGTACC
TCTCAGATGGTTTAAAAACCCCCAAGGGCAAAGGAAGAGCTGCACTACGAAGTCCAGATAGTCCAAAAAC
TCCAAAATCTCCCTCAGAAAAAACGCGGTATGATACGTCTCTTGGTCTGCTCACCAAGAAGTTCATTCAG
CTCCTGAGCCAGTCACCCGATGGGGTATTGGATTTGAACAAGGCAGCAGAAGTGCTAAAAGTGCAAAAGA
GAAGGATTTATGATATCACCAACGTTCTGGAAGGCATCCACCTCATTAAGAAGAAGTCTAAAAACAACGT
CCAATGGATGGGCTGCAGTCTGTCTGAGGATGGGGGCATGCTGGCCCAGTGTCAAGGCCTGTCAAAAGAA
GTGACCGAGCTCAGTCAGGAAGAGAAGAAATTAGATGAACTGATCCAAAGCTGCACCCTGGACCTCAAAC
TGTTAACCGAGGATTCAGAGAATCAAAGGTTAGCTTATGTTACATATCAAGATATTCGAAAAATTAGTGG
CCTTAAAGACCAAACTGTTATAGTTGTGAAAGCCCCTCCAGAAACAAGACTTGAAGTGCCTGACTCAATA
GAGAGCCTACAAATACATTTGGCAAGTACCCAAGGGCCCATTGAGGTTTACTTATGTCCAGAAGAGACTG
AAACACACAGTCCAATGAAAACAAACAACCAAGACCACAATGGGAATATCCCTAAACCCGCTTCCAAAGA
CTTGGCTTCAACCAACTCAGGACATAGCGATTGCTCAGTTTCTATGGGAAACCTTTCTCCTCTGGCCTCC
CCAGCCAACCTCTTACAGCAGACTGAGGACCAAATTCCTTCCAACCTAGAAGGACCGTTTGTGAACTTAC
TGCCTCCCCTGCTGCAAGAGGACTATCTCCTGAGCCTCGGGGAGGAGGAAGGCATCAGCGATCTCTTCGA
TGCTTACGATTTGGAAAAGCTCCCACTGGTGGAAGACTTCATGTGTAGTTAGTAATGAACTAGTCCGTAA
CTTGAAAGTATTTCGATTTCTTGGCTTTATATATCTTGTGGAAAGGACGAAATCGTCGAGCCTTCTAGTT
GACAACGCGTTAAGTCGACAATCAACCTCTGGATTACAAAATTTGTGAAAGATTGACTGGTATTCTTAAC
TATGTTGCTCCTTTTACGCTATGTGGATACGCTGCTTTAATGCCTTTGTATCATGCTATTGCTTCCCGTA
TGGCTTTCATTTTCTCCTCCTTGTATAAATCCTGGTTGCTGTCTCTTTATGAGGAGTTGTGGCCCGTTGT
CAGGCAACGTGGCGTGGTGTGCACTGTGTTTGCTGACGCAACCCCCACTGGTTGGGGCATTGCCACCACC
TGTCAGCTCCTTTCCGGGACTTTCGCTTTCCCCCTCCCTATTGCCACGGCGGAACTCATCGCCGCCTGCC
TTGCCCGCTGCTGGACAGGGGCTCGGCTGTTGGGCACTGACAATTCCGTGGTGTTGTCGGGGAAATCATC
GTCCTTTCCTTGGCTGCTCGCCTGTGTTGCCACCTGGATTCTGCGCGGGACGTCCTTCTGCTACGTCCCT
TCGGCCCTCAATCCAGCGGACCTTCCTTCCCGCGGCCTGCTGCCGGCTCTGCGGCCTCTTCCGCGTCTTC
GCCTTCGCCCTCAGACGAGTCGGATCTCCCTTTGGGCCGCCTCCCCGCGTCGACTTTAAGACCAATGACT
TACAAGGCAGCTGTAGATCTTAGCCACTTTTTAAAAGAAAAGGGGGGACTGGAAGGGCTAATTCACTCCC
AACGAAGACAAGATCTGCTTTTTGCTTGTACTGGGTCTCTCTGGTTAGACCAGATCTGAGCCTGGGAGCT
CTCTGGCTAACTAGGGAACCCACTGCTTAAGCCTCAATAAAGCTTGCCTTGAGTGCTTCAAGTAGTGTGT
GCCCGTCTGTTGTGTGACTCTGGTAACTAGAGATCCCTCAGACCCTTTTAGTCAGTGTGGAAAATCTCTA
GCAGTACGTATAGTAGTTCATGTCATCTTATTATTCAGTATTTATAACTTGCAAAGAAATGAATATCAGA
GAGTGAGAGGAACTTGTTTATTGCAGCTTATAATGGTTACAAATAAAGCAATAGCATCACAAATTTCACA
AATAAAGCATTTTTTTCACTGCATTCTAGTTGTGGTTTGTCCAAACTCATCAATGTATCTTATCATGTCT
GGCTCTAGCTATCCCGCCCCTAACTCCGCCCATCCCGCCCCTAACTCCGCCCAGTTCCGCCCATTCTCCG
CCCCATGGCTGACTAATTTTTTTTATTTATGCAGAGGCCGAGGCCGCCTCGGCCTCTGAGCTATTCCAGA
AGTAGTGAGGAGGCTTTTTTGGAGGCCTAGGGACGTACCCAATTCGCCCTATAGTGAGTCGTATTACGCG
CGCTCACTGGCCGTCGTTTTACAACGTCGTGACTGGGAAAACCCTGGCGTTACCCAACTTAATCGCCTTG
CAGCACATCCCCCTTTCGCCAGCTGGCGTAATAGCGAAGAGGCCCGCACCGATCGCCCTTCCCAACAGTT
GCGCAGCCTGAATGGCGAATGGG
[124 nt withheld, positions 7094-7217]
C
[91 nt withheld, positions 7219-7309]
A
[49 nt withheld, positions 7311-7359]
CCTTTGACGTTGGAGTCCACGTTCTTT
[37 nt withheld, positions 7387-7423]
ACCCTATCTCGGTCTATTCTTTTGATTTATAAGGGATTTTGCCGATTTCGGCCTATTGGTTAAAAAATGA
GCTGATTTAACAAAAATTTAACGCGAATTTTAACAAAATATTAACGCTTACAATTTAGGTGGCACTTTTC
GGGGAAATGTGCGCGGAACCCCTATTTGTTTATTTTTCTAAATACATTCAAATATGTATCCGCTCATGAG
ACAATAACCCTGATAAATGCTTCAATAATATTGAAAAAGGAAGAGTATGAGTATTCAACATTTCCGTGTC
GCCCTTATTCCCTTTTTTGCGGCATTTTGCCTTCCTGTTTTTGCTCACCCAGAAACGCTGGTGAAAGTAA
AAGATGCTGAAGATCAGTTGGGTGCACGAGTGGGTTACATCGAACTGGATCTCAACAGCGGTAAGATCCT
TGAGAGTTTTCGCCCCGAAGAACGTTTTCCAATGATGAGCACTTTTAAAGTTCTGCTATGTGGCGCGGTA
TTATCCCGTATTGACGCCGGGCAAGAGCAACTCGGTCGCCGCATACACTATTCTCAGAATGACTTGGTTG
AGTACTCACCAGTCACAGAAAAGCATCTTACGGATGGCATGACAGTAAGAGAATTATGCAGTGCTGCCAT
AACCATGAGTGATAACACTGCGGCCAACTTACTTCTGACAACGATCGGAGGACCGAAGGAGCTAACCGCT
TTTTTGCACAACATGGGGGATCATGTAACTCGCCTTGATCGTTGGGAACCGGAGCTGAATGAAGCCATAC
CAAACGACGAGCGTGACACCACGATGCCTGTAGCAATGGCAACAACGTTGCGCAAACTATTAACTGGCGA
ACTACTTACTCTAGCTTCCCGGCAACAATTAATAGACTGGATGGAGGCGGATAAAGTTGCAGGACCACTT
CTGCGCTCGGCCCTTCCGGCTGGCTGGTTTATTGCTGATAAATCTGGAGCCGGTGAGCGTGGGTCTCGCG
GTATCATTGCAGCACTGGGGCCAGATGGTAAGCCCTCCCGTATCGTAGTTATCTACACGACGGGGAGTCA
GGCAACTATGGATGAACGAAATAGACAGATCGCTGAGATAGGTGCCTCACTGATTAAGCATTGGTAACTG
TCAGACCAAGTTTACTCATATATACTTTAGATTGATTTAAAACTTCATTTTTAATTTAAAAGGATCTAGG
TGAAGATCCTTTTTGATAATCTCATGACCAAAATCCCTTAACGTGAGTTTTCGTTCCACTGAGCGTCAGA
CCCCGTAGAAAAGATCAAAGGATCTTCTTGAGATCCTTTTTTTCTGCGCGTAATCTGCTGCTTGCAAACA
AAAAAACCACCGCTACCAGCGGTGGTTTGTTTGCCGGATCAAGAGCTACCAACTCTTTTTCCGAAGGTAA
CTGGCTTCAGCAGAGCGCAGATACCAAATACTGTTCTTCTAGTGTAGCCGTAGTTAGGCCACCACTTCAA
GAACTCTGTAGCACCGCCTACATACCTCGCTCTGCTAATCCTGTTACCAGTGGCTGCTGCCAGTGGCGAT
AAGTCGTGTCTTACCGGGTTGGACTCAAGACGATAGTTACCGGATAAGGCGCAGCGGTCGGGCTGAACGG
GGGGTTCGTGCACACAGCCCAGCTTGGAGCGAACGACCTACACCGAACTGAGATACCTACAGCGTGAGCT
ATGAGAAAGCGCCACGCTTCCCGAAGGGAGAAAGGCGGACAGGTATCCGGTAAGCGGCAGGGTCGGAACA
GGAGAGCGCACGAGGGAGCTTCCAGGGGGAAACGCCTGGTATCTTTATAGTCCTGTCGGGTTTCGCCACC
TCTGACTTGAGCGTCGATTTTTGTGATGCTCGTCAGGGGGGCGGAGCCTATGGAAAAACGCCAGCAACGC
GGCCTTTTTACGGTTCCTGGCCTTTTGCTGGCCTTTTGCTCACATGTTCTTTCCTGCGTTATCCCCTGAT
TCTGTGGATAACCGTATTACCGCCTTTGAGTGAGCTGATACCGCTCGCCGCAGCCGAACGACCGAGCGCA
GCGAGTCAGTGAGCGAGGAAGCGGAAGAGCGCCCAATACGCAAACCGCCTCTCCCCGCGCGTTGGCCGAT
TCATTAATGCAGCTGGCACGACAGGTTTCCCGACTGGAAAGCGGGCAGTGAGCGCAACGCAATTAATGTG
AGTTAGCTCACTCATTAGGCACCCCAGGCTTTACACTTTATGCTTCCGGCTCGTATGTTGTGTGGAATTG
TGAGCGGATAACAATTTCACACAGGAAACAGCTATGACCATGATTACGCCAAGCGCGCAATTAACCCTCA
CTAAAGGGAACAAAAGCTGGAGCTGCAAGC
