>Addgene plasmid #144107 | TFORF1703 | depositor partial sequence | sequence record 284445 | Insert
ACCGCCACCATGAGAAAGGGAATCCAGCCCGCTCTGGAGCAGTACCTGGTGACCGCCGGGGGTGGGGAGG
GGGCGGCTGTCGTCGCCGCCGCCGCTGCAGCCTCCATGGACAAAAGGGCACTGCTAGCCAGCCCCGGCTT
CGCCGCCGCCGCCGCCGCTGCCGCCGCCCCGGGCGCGTACATCCAGATCCTCACCACGAACACTTCCACC
ACCTCCTGTTCCTCCTCCCTCCAAAGCGGCGCCGTAGCCGCCGGCCCCCTCCTCCCCAGTGCCCCCGGCG
CGGAGCAGACCGCCGGCAGCCTCCTCTACACCACGCCGCACGGACCCTCCAGCAGAGCCGGGCTGCTGCA
GCAGCCACCAGCGCTGGGACGCGGCGGCAGCGGCGGCGGCGGCGGCCCTCCGGCAAAGCGAAGGCTGGAG
CTAGGAGAAAGCGGTCATCAGTACCTCTCAGATGGTTTAAAAACCCCCAAGGGCAAAGGAAGAGCTGCAC
TACGAAGTCCAGATAGTCCAAAAACTCCAAAATCTCCCTCAGAAAAAACGCGGTATGATACGTCTCTTGG
TCTGCTCACCAAGAAGTTCATTCAGCTCCTGAGCCAGTCACCCGATGGGGTATTGGATTTGAACAAGGCA
GCAGAAGTGCTAAAAGTGCAAAAGAGAAGGATTTATGATATCACCAACGTTCTGGAAGGCATCCACCTCA
TTAAGAAGAAGTCTAAAAACAACGTCCAATGGATGGGCTGCAGTCTGTCTGAGGATGGGGGCATGCTGGC
CCAGTGTCAAGGCCTGTCAAAAGAAGTGACCGAGCTCAGTCAGGAAGAGAAGAAATTAGATGAACTGATC
CAAAGCTGCACCCTGGACCTCAAACTGTTAACCGAGGATTCAGAGAATCAAAGGTTAGCTTATGTTACAT
ATCAAGATATTCGAAAAATTAGTGGCCTTAAAGACCAAACTGTTATAGTTGTGAAAGCCCCTCCAGAAAC
AAGACTTGAAGTGCCTGACTCAATAGAGAGCCTACAAATACATTTGGCAAGTACCCAAGGGCCCATTGAG
GTTTACTTATGTCCAGAAGAGACTGAAACACACAGTCCAATGAAAACAAACAACCAAGACCACAATGGGA
ATATCCCTAAACCCGCTTCCAAAGACTTGGCTTCAACCAACTCAGGACATAGCGATTGCTCAGTTTCTAT
GGGAAACCTTTCTCCTCTGGCCTCCCCAGCCAACCTCTTACAGCAGACTGAGGACCAAATTCCTTCCAAC
CTAGAAGGACCGTTTGTGAACTTACTGCCTCCCCTGCTGCAAGAGGACTATCTCCTGAGCCTCGGGGAGG
AGGAAGGCATCAGCGATCTCTTCGATGCTTACGATTTGGAAAAGCTCCCACTGGTGGAAGACTTCATGTG
TAGTTAGTAATGAACTAGTCCGTAACTTGAAAGTATTTCGATTTCTTGGCTTTATATATCTTGTGGAAAG
GACGAAATCGTCGAGCCTTCTAGTTGACA
