>Addgene plasmid #144107 | TFORF1703 | depositor partial sequence | sequence record 284446 | Barcode
AATCGTCGAGCCTTCTAGTTGACA
